Addgene plasmid #64088: pCAG-VSVP
Purpose: Expression vector for Vesicular Stomatitis Virus Indiana strain phosphoprotein gene
Depositing lab: Ian Wickersham.
Backbone
  Vector backbone: pCAGEN
  Backbone size w/o insert (bp): 4795
  Total vector size (bp): 5593
  Vector type: Mammalian Expression
Growth in bacteria
  Bacterial resistance: Ampicillin, 100 μg/mL
  Growth temperature: 37°C
  Growth strain: DH5alpha
  Copy number: High Copy
Gene/Insert
  Gene/Insert name: VSV phosphoprotein
  Species: Vesicular Stomatitis Virus
  Insert size (bp): 798
  Promoter: CAG
  Cloning method: Unknown
  Sequencing primers: 5′ CTCTAGAGCCTCTGCTAACc; 3′ CAGAAGTCAGATGCTCAAG
Terms and licenses: Academic/Nonprofit Terms; Industry Terms: Not Available to Industry
How to cite: pCAG-VSVP was a gift from Ian Wickersham (Addgene plasmid # 64088 ; http://n2t.net/addgene:64088 ; RRID:Addgene_64088)
