[The description below was written by a language model from this plasmid's Addgene catalogue record and pLannotate feature annotations shown in this document.]
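Description:
pCAG-VSVP is a mammalian expression plasmid built on the pCAGEN backbone that carries the phosphoprotein (P) gene of Vesicular Stomatitis Virus, Indiana strain. It is about 5.6 kb in total, with an insert of roughly 800 bp. In bacteria it is maintained through a high-copy ColE1/pUC-type origin and selected with ampicillin via the β-lactamase gene under its own promoter. The record lists no mammalian selection marker and none is annotated, so the plasmid appears suited to transient transfection. An SV40 origin of replication is also present, which can support episomal amplification in cells expressing SV40 large T antigen, alongside an SV40 poly(A) signal and remnants of lac regulatory sequence left over from the backbone.

The P open reading frame is driven by the CAG promoter, a composite of the human CMV immediate-early enhancer, the chicken β-actin promoter and a chimeric β-actin/β-globin intron, which gives strong, broadly active expression in mammalian cells. Transcripts are terminated by the rabbit β-globin polyadenylation signal. The short "HBB" fragments annotated on either side of the insert are most likely β-globin exon sequence belonging to the CAG cassette rather than fusion partners, and no epitope tag or reporter is annotated. Two sequence records are provided, differing by about ten nucleotides. Their annotations agree, except that the β-actin promoter was called in only one of them.

The P protein is an essential cofactor of the viral RNA polymerase complex, bridging the L polymerase to the nucleocapsid template. The record states only that the plasmid is for expressing this protein. Supplying P in trans as a helper for rescuing recombinant VSV from cDNA would be a plausible use, but this is not stated.
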