Features (pLannotate 1.2.2; 17 found; start..end, strand, type, name):
      5..384     +  enhancer       CMV enhancer: human cytomegalovirus immediate early enhancer
    662..1678    +  intron         chimeric intron: chimera between introns from chicken β-actin and rabbit β-globin
   1676..1732    +  CDS            HBB (fragment): HBB_LEPEU - Experimental evidence at protein level: Swiss-Prot protein existence level 1. Involved in oxygen transport from the lung to the various peripheral tissues. From Lepus europaeus (European hare).
   1742..2536    +  CDS            P: PHOSP_VSIVM - Experimental evidence at protein level: Swiss-Prot protein existence level 1. Essential component of the RNA polymerase transcription and replication complex. Binds the viral ribonucleocapsid and positions the L polymerase on the template. May act as a chaperone for newly synthesized free N protein, so-called N(0). Plays a role in virion assembly (By similarity). From Vesicular stomatitis Indiana virus (strain Mudd-Summers) (VSIV).
   2548..2619    +  CDS            HBB (fragment): HBB_PONPY - Experimental evidence at transcript level: Swiss-Prot protein existence level 2. Involved in oxygen transport from the lung to the various peripheral tissues. From Pongo pygmaeus (Bornean orangutan).
   2690..2745    +  polyA_signal   β-globin poly(A) signal: rabbit β-globin polyadenylation signal (Gil and Proudfoot, 1987)
   3130..3146    -  protein_bind   lac operator: The lac repressor binds to the lac operator to inhibit transcription in E. coli. This inhibition can be relieved by adding lactose or isopropyl-β-D-thiogalactopyranoside (IPTG). lac repressor encoded by lacI
   3154..3184    -  promoter       lac promoter: promoter for the E. coli lac operon
   3199..3220    -  protein_bind   CAP binding site: CAP binding activates transcription in the presence of cAMP. E. coli catabolite activator protein
   3233..3272    -  CDS            lacI (fragment): lac repressor; lacI; The lac repressor binds to the lac operator to inhibit transcription in E. coli. This inhibition can be relieved by adding lactose or isopropyl-β-D-thiogalactopyranoside (IPTG).
   3279..3301    +  promoter       SV40 promoter (fragment): SV40 enhancer and early promoter
   3325..3460    +  rep_origin     SV40 ori: SV40 origin of replication
   3480..3614    +  polyA_signal   SV40 poly(A) signal: SV40 polyadenylation signal
   3616..3670    -  CDS            lacI (fragment): lac repressor; lacI; The lac repressor binds to the lac operator to inhibit transcription in E. coli. This inhibition can be relieved by adding lactose or isopropyl-β-D-thiogalactopyranoside (IPTG).
   3853..4441    -  rep_origin     ori: high-copy-number ColE1/pMB1/pBR322/pUC origin of replication
   4612..5472    -  CDS            AmpR: β-lactamase; bla; confers resistance to ampicillin, carbenicillin, and related antibiotics
   5473..5577    -  promoter       AmpR promoter: bla
>Addgene plasmid #64088 | pCAG-VSVP | addgene full sequence | sequence record 438903 | Addgene NGS Result
GGTCGACATTGATTATTGACTAGTTATTAATAGTAATCAATTACGGGGTCATTAGTTCATAGCCCATATA
TGGAGTTCCGCGTTACATAACTTACGGTAAATGGCCCGCCTGGCTGACCGCCCAACGACCCCCGCCCATT
GACGTCAATAATGACGTATGTTCCCATAGTAACGCCAATAGGGACTTTCCATTGACGTCAATGGGTGGAG
TATTTACGGTAAACTGCCCACTTGGCAGTACATCAAGTGTATCATATGCCAAGTACGCCCCCTATTGACG
TCAATGACGGTAAATGGCCCGCCTGGCATTATGCCCAGTACATGACCTTATGGGACTTTCCTACTTGGCA
GTACATCTACGTATTAGTCATCGCTATTACCATGGTCGAGGTGAGCCCCACGTTCTGCTTCACTCTCCCC
ATCTCCCCCCCCTCCCCACCCCCAATTTTGTATTTATTTATTTTTTAATTATTTTGTGCAGCGATGGGGG
CGGGGGGGGGGGGGGSGCGCGCCRGGSGGGGGGGGGGGGGGGGGGGGGGGGGGSGGGGSGRGGSGGAGAG
GKGCGGCGGCAGCCAATCAGAGCGGCGCGCTCCGAAAGTTTCCTTTTATGGCGAGGCGGCGGCGGCGGCG
GCCCTATAAAAAGCGAAGCGCGCGGCGGGCGGGAGTCGCTGCGCGCTGCCTTCGCCCCGTGCCCCGCTCC
GCCGCCGCCTCGCGCCGCCCGCCCCGGCTCTGACTGACCGCGTTACTCCCACAGGTGAGCGGGCGGGACG
GCCCTTCTCCTCCGGGCTGTAATTAGCGCTTGGTTTAATGACGGCTTGTTTCTTTTCTGTGGCTGCGTGA
AAGCCTTGAGGGGCTCCGGGAGGGCCCTTTGTGCGGGGGGAGCGGCTCGGGGGGTGCGTGCGTGTGTGTG
TGCGTGGGGAGCGCCGCGTGCGGCTCCGCGCTGCCCGGCGGCTGTGAGCGCTGCGGGCGCGGCGCGGGGC
TTTGTGCGCTCCGCAGTGTGCGCGAGGGGAGCGCGGCCGGGGGCGGTGCCCCGCGGTGCGGGGGGGGCTG
CGAGGGGAACAAAGGCTGCGTGCGGGGTGTGTGCGTGGGGGGGTGAGCAGGGGGTGTGGGCGCGTCGGTC
GGGCTGCAACCCCCCCTGCACCCCCCTCCCCGAGTTGCTGAGCACGGCCCGGCTTCGGGTGCGGGGCTCC
GTACGGGGCGTGGCGCGGGGCTCGCCGTGCCGGGCGGGGGGTGGCGGCAGGTGGGGGTGCCGGGCGGGGC
GGGGCCGCCTCGGGCCGGGGRGGGCTCGGGGGRGGGGCGCGGCGGCCCCCGGAGCGCCGGCGGCTGTCGA
GGCGCGGCGAGCCGCAGCCATTGCCTTTTATGGTAATCGTGCGAGAGGGCGCAGGGACTTCCTTTGTCCC
AAATCTGTGCGGAGCCGAAATCTGGGAGGCGCCGCCGCACCCCCTCTAGCGGGCGCGGGGCGAAGCGGTG
CGGCGCCGGCAGGAAGGAAATGGGCGGGGAGGGCCTTCGTGCGTCGCCGCGCCGCCGTCCCCTTCTCCCT
CTCCAGCCTCGGGGCTGTCCGCGGGGGGACGGCTGCCTTCGGGGGGGACGGGGCAGGGCGGGGTTCGGCT
TCTGGCGTGTGACCGGCGGCTCTAGAGCCTCTGCTAACCATGTTCATGCCTTCTTCTTTTTCCTACAGCT
CCTGGGCAACGTGCTGGTTATTGTGCTGTCTCATCATTTTGGCAAAGAATTCGCCGCCACCATGGATAAT
CTCACAAAAGTTCGTGAGTATCTCAAGTCCTACTCTCGTCTAGATCAGGCGGTAGGAGAGATAGATGAGA
TCGAAGCACAACGAGCTGAAAAGTCCAATTATGAGTTGTTCCAAGAGGACGGAGTGGAAGAGCATACTAG
GCCCTCTTATTTTCAGGCAGCAGATGATTCTGACACAGAATCTGAACCAGAAATTGAAGACAATCAAGGC
TTGTATGTACCAGATCCGGAAGCTGAGCAAGTTGAAGGCTTTATACAGGGGCCTTTAGATGACTATGCAG
ATGAGGACGTGGATGTTGTATTCACTTCGGACTGGAAACAGCCTGAGCTTGAATCCGACGAGCATGGAAA
GACCTTACGGTTGACATTGCCAGAGGGTTTAAGTGGAGAGCAGAAATCCCAGTGGCTTTTGACGATTAAA
GCAGTCGTTCAAAGTGCCAAACACTGGAATCTGGCAGAGTGCACATTTGAAGCATCGGGAGAAGGGGTCA
TCATAAAAAAGCGCCAGATAACTCCGGATGTATATAAGGTCACTCCAGTGATGAACACACATCCGTACCA
ATCAGAAGCCGTATCAGATGTTTGGTCTCTCTCAAAGACATCCATGACTTTCCAACCCAAGAAAGCAAGT
CTTCAGCCTCTCACCATATCCTTGGATGAATTGTTCTCATCTAGAGGAGAATTCATCTCTGTCGGAGGTA
ACGGACGAATGTCTCATAAAGAGGCCATCCTGCTCGGTCTGAGGTACAAAAAGTTGTACAATCAGGCGAG
AGTCAAATATTCTCTGTAGGCGGCCGCACTCCTCAGGTGCAGGCTGCCTATCAGAAGGTGGTGGCTGGTG
TGGCCAATGCCCTGGCTCACAAATACCACTGAGATCTTTTTCCCTCTGCCAAAAATTATGGGGACATCAT
GAAGCCCCTTGAGCATCTGACTTCTGGCTAATAAAGGAAATTTATTTTCATTGCAATAGTGTGTTGGAAT
TTTTTGTGTCTCTCACTCGGAAGGACATATGGGAGGGCAAATCATTTAAAACATCAGAATGAGTATTTGG
TTTAGAGTTTGGCAACATATGCCCATATGCTGGCTGCCATGAACAAAGGTTGGCTATAAAGAGGTCATCA
GTATATGAAACAGCCCCCTGCTGTCCATTCCTTATTCCATAGAAAAGCCTTGACTTGAGGTTAGATTTTT
TTTATATTTTGTTTTGTGTTATTTTTTTCTTTAACATCCCTAAAATTTTCCTTACATGTTTTACTAGCCA
GATTTTTCCTCCTCTCCTGACTACTCCCAGTCATAGCTGTCCCTCTTCTCTTATGGAGATCCCTCGACCT
GCAGCCCAAGCTTGGCGTAATCATGGTCATAGCTGTTTCCTGTGTGAAATTGTTATCCGCTCACAATTCC
ACACAACATACGAGCCGGAAGCATAAAGTGTAAAGCCTGGGGTGCCTAATGAGTGAGCTAACTCACATTA
ATTGCGTTGCGCTCACTGCCCGCTTTCCAGTCGGGAAACCTGTCGTGCCAGCGGATCCGCATCTCAATTA
GTCAGCAACCATAGTCCCGCCCCTAACTCCGCCCATCCCGCCCCTAACTCCGCCCAGTTCCGCCCATTCT
CCGCCCCATGGCTGACTAATTTTTTTTATTTATGCAGAGGCCGAGGCCGCCTCGGCCTCTGAGCTATTCC
AGAAGTAGTGAGGAGGCTTTTTTGGAGGCCTAGGCTTTTGCAAAAAGCTAACTTGTTTATTGCAGCTTAT
AATGGTTACAAATAAAGCAATAGCATCACAAATTTCACAAATAAAGCATTTTTTTCACTGCATTCTAGTT
GTGGTTTGTCCAAACTCATCAATGTATCTTATCATGTCTGGATCCGCTGCATTAATGAATCGGCCAACGC
GCGGGGAGAGGCGGTTTGCGTATTGGGCGCTCTTCCGCTTCCTCGCTCACTGACTCGCTGCGCTCGGTCG
TTCGGCTGCGGCGAGCGGTATCAGCTCACTCAAAGGCGGTAATACGGTTATCCACAGAATCAGGGGATAA
CGCAGGAAAGAACATGTGAGCAAAAGGCCAGCAAAAGGCCAGGAACCGTAAAAAGGCCGCGTTGCTGGCG
TTTTTCCATAGGCTCCGCCCCCCTGACGAGCATCACAAAAATCGACGCTCAAGTCAGAGGTGGCGAAACC
CGACAGGACTATAAAGATACCAGGCGTTTCCCCCTGGAAGCTCCCTCGTGCGCTCTCCTGTTCCGACCCT
GCCGCTTACCGGATACCTGTCCGCCTTTCTCCCTTCGGGAAGCGTGGCGCTTTCTCATAGCTCACGCTGT
AGGTATCTCAGTTCGGTGTAGGTCGTTCGCTCCAAGCTGGGCTGTGTGCACGAACCCCCCGTTCAGCCCG
ACCGCTGCGCCTTATCCGGTAACTATCGTCTTGAGTCCAACCCGGTAAGACACGACTTATCGCCACTGGC
AGCAGCCACTGGTAACAGGATTAGCAGAGCGAGGTATGTAGGCGGTGCTACAGAGTTCTTGAAGTGGTGG
CCTAACTACGGCTACACTAGAAGAACAGTATTTGGTATCTGCGCTCTGCTGAAGCCAGTTACCTTCGGAA
AAAGAGTTGGTAGCTCTTGATCCGGCAAACAAACCACCGCTGGTAGCGGTGGTTTTTTTGTTTGCAAGCA
GCAGATTACGCGCAGAAAAAAAGGATCTCAAGAAGATCCTTTGATCTTTTCTACGGGGTCTGACGCTCAG
TGGAACGAAAACTCACGTTAAGGGATTTTGGTCATGAGATTATCAAAAAGGATCTTCACCTAGATCCTTT
TAAATTAAAAATGAAGTTTTAAATCAATCTAAAGTATATATGAGTAAACTTGGTCTGACAGTTACCAATG
CTTAATCAGTGAGGCACCTATCTCAGCGATCTGTCTATTTCGTTCATCCATAGTTGCCTGACTCCCCGTC
GTGTAGATAACTACGATACGGGAGGGCTTACCATCTGGCCCCAGTGCTGCAATGATACCGCGAGACCCAC
GCTCACCGGCTCCAGATTTATCAGCAATAAACCAGCCAGCCGGAAGGGCCGAGCGCAGAAGTGGTCCTGC
AACTTTATCCGCCTCCATCCAGTCTATTAATTGTTGCCGGGAAGCTAGAGTAAGTAGTTCGCCAGTTAAT
AGTTTGCGCAACGTTGTTGCCATTGCTACAGGCATCGTGGTGTCACGCTCGTCGTTTGGTATGGCTTCAT
TCAGCTCCGGTTCCCAACGATCAAGGCGAGTTACATGATCCCCCATGTTGTGCAAAAAAGCGGTTAGCTC
CTTCGGTCCTCCGATCGTTGTCAGAAGTAAGTTGGCCGCAGTGTTATCACTCATGGTTATGGCAGCACTG
CATAATTCTCTTACTGTCATGCCATCCGTAAGATGCTTTTCTGTGACTGGTGAGTACTCAACCAAGTCAT
TCTGAGAATAGTGTATGCGGCGACCGAGTTGCTCTTGCCCGGCGTCAATACGGGATAATACCGCGCCACA
TAGCAGAACTTTAAAAGTGCTCATCATTGGAAAACGTTCTTCGGGGCGAAAACTCTCAAGGATCTTACCG
CTGTTGAGATCCAGTTCGATGTAACCCACTCGTGCACCCAACTGATCTTCAGCATCTTTTACTTTCACCA
GCGTTTCTGGGTGAGCAAAAACAGGAAGGCAAAATGCCGCAAAAAAGGGAATAAGGGCGACACGGAAATG
TTGAATACTCATACTCTTCCTTTTTCAATATTATTGAAGCATTTATCAGGGTTATTGTCTCATGAGCGGA
TACATATTTGAATGTATTTAGAAAAATAAACAAATAGGGGTTCCGCGCACATTTCCCCGAAAAGTGCCAC
CTG
