Features (pLannotate 1.2.2; 18 found; start..end, strand, type, name):
      4..383     +  enhancer       CMV enhancer: human cytomegalovirus immediate early enhancer
    386..661     +  promoter       chicken β-actin promoter: No description available
    662..1670    +  intron         chimeric intron: chimera between introns from chicken β-actin and rabbit β-globin
   1668..1724    +  CDS            HBB (fragment): HBB_LEPEU - Experimental evidence at protein level: Swiss-Prot protein existence level 1. Involved in oxygen transport from the lung to the various peripheral tissues. From Lepus europaeus (European hare).
   1734..2528    +  CDS            P: PHOSP_VSIVM - Experimental evidence at protein level: Swiss-Prot protein existence level 1. Essential component of the RNA polymerase transcription and replication complex. Binds the viral ribonucleocapsid and positions the L polymerase on the template. May act as a chaperone for newly synthesized free N protein, so-called N(0). Plays a role in virion assembly (By similarity). From Vesicular stomatitis Indiana virus (strain Mudd-Summers) (VSIV).
   2540..2611    +  CDS            HBB (fragment): HBB_PONPY - Experimental evidence at transcript level: Swiss-Prot protein existence level 2. Involved in oxygen transport from the lung to the various peripheral tissues. From Pongo pygmaeus (Bornean orangutan).
   2682..2737    +  polyA_signal   β-globin poly(A) signal: rabbit β-globin polyadenylation signal (Gil and Proudfoot, 1987)
   3120..3136    -  protein_bind   lac operator: The lac repressor binds to the lac operator to inhibit transcription in E. coli. This inhibition can be relieved by adding lactose or isopropyl-β-D-thiogalactopyranoside (IPTG). lac repressor encoded by lacI
   3144..3174    -  promoter       lac promoter: promoter for the E. coli lac operon
   3189..3210    -  protein_bind   CAP binding site: CAP binding activates transcription in the presence of cAMP. E. coli catabolite activator protein
   3223..3262    -  CDS            lacI (fragment): lac repressor; lacI; The lac repressor binds to the lac operator to inhibit transcription in E. coli. This inhibition can be relieved by adding lactose or isopropyl-β-D-thiogalactopyranoside (IPTG).
   3269..3291    +  promoter       SV40 promoter (fragment): SV40 enhancer and early promoter
   3315..3450    +  rep_origin     SV40 ori: SV40 origin of replication
   3470..3604    +  polyA_signal   SV40 poly(A) signal: SV40 polyadenylation signal
   3606..3660    -  CDS            lacI (fragment): lac repressor; lacI; The lac repressor binds to the lac operator to inhibit transcription in E. coli. This inhibition can be relieved by adding lactose or isopropyl-β-D-thiogalactopyranoside (IPTG).
   3843..4431    -  rep_origin     ori: high-copy-number ColE1/pMB1/pBR322/pUC origin of replication
   4602..5462    -  CDS            AmpR: β-lactamase; bla; confers resistance to ampicillin, carbenicillin, and related antibiotics
   5463..5567    -  promoter       AmpR promoter: bla
>Addgene plasmid #64088 | pCAG-VSVP | analyzer sequence | sequence record 107214
GTCGACATTGATTATTGACTAGTTATTAATAGTAATCAATTACGGGGTCATTAGTTCATAGCCCATATAT
GGAGTTCCGCGTTACATAACTTACGGTAAATGGCCCGCCTGGCTGACCGCCCAACGACCCCCGCCCATTG
ACGTCAATAATGACGTATGTTCCCATAGTAACGCCAATAGGGACTTTCCATTGACGTCAATGGGTGGACT
ATTTACGGTAAACTGCCCACTTGGCAGTACATCAAGTGTATCATATGCCAAGTACGCCCCCTATTGACGT
CAATGACGGTAAATGGCCCGCCTGGCATTATGCCCAGTACATGACCTTATGGGACTTTCCTACTTGGCAG
TACATCTACGTATTAGTCATCGCTATTACCATGGGTCGAGGTGAGCCCCACGTTCTGCTTCACTCTCCCC
ATCTCCCCCCCCTCCCCACCCCCAATTTTGTATTTATTTATTTTTTAATTATTTTGTGCAGCGATGGGGG
CGGGGGGGGGGGGGGCGCGCGCCAGGCGGGGCGGGGCGGGGCGAGGGGCGGGGCGGGGCGAGGCGGAGAG
GTGCGGCGGCAGCCAATCAGAGCGGCGCGCTCCGAAAGTTTCCTTTTATGGCGAGGCGGCGGCGGCGGCG
GCCCTATAAAAAGCGAAGCGCGCGGCGGGCGGGAGTCGCTGCGTTGCCTTCGCCCCGTGCCCCGCTCCGC
GCCGCCTCGCGCCGCCCGCCCCGGCTCTGACTGACCGCGTTACTCCCACAGGTGAGCGGGCGGGACGGCC
CTTCTCCTCCGGGCTGTAATTAGCGCTTGGTTTAATGACGGCTCGTTTCTTTTCTGTGGCTGCGTGAAAG
CCTTAAAGGGCTCCGGGAGGGCCCTTTGTGCGGGGGGGAGCGGCTCGGGGGGTGCGTGCGTGTGTGTGTG
CGTGGGGAGCGCCGCGTGCGGCCCGCGCTGCCCGGCGGCTGTGAGCGCTGCGGGCGCGGCGCGGGGCTTT
GTGCGCTCCGCGTGTGCGCGAGGGGAGCGCGGCCGGGGGCGGTGCCCCGCGGTGCGGGGGGGCTGCGAGG
GGAACAAAGGCTGCGTGCGGGGTGTGTGCGTGGGGGGGTGAGCAGGGGGTGTGGGCGCGGCGGTCGGGCT
GTAACCCCCCCCTGCACCCCCCTCCCCGAGTTGCTGAGCACGGCCCGGCTTCGGGTGCGGGGCTCCGTGC
GGGGCGTGGCGCGGGGCTCGCCGTGCCGGGCGGGGGGTGGCGGCAGGTGGGGGTGCCGGGCGGGGCGGGG
CCGCCTCGGGCCGGGGAGGGCTCGGGGGAGGGGCGCGGCGGCCCCGGAGCGCCGGCGGCTGTCGAGGCGC
GGCGAGCCGCAGCCATTGCCTTTTATGGTAATCGTGCGAGAGGGCGCAGGGACTTCCTTTGTCCCAAATC
TGGCGGAGCCGAAATCTGGGAGGCGCCGCCGCACCCCCTCTAGCGGGCGCGGGCGAAGCGGTGCGGCGCC
GGCAGGAAGGAAATGGGCGGGGAGGGCCTTCGTGCGTCGCCGCGCCGCCGTCCCCTTCTCCATCTCCAGC
CTCGGGGCTGCCGCAGGGGGACGGCTGCCTTCGGGGGGGACGGGGCAGGGCGGGGTTCGGCTTCTGGCGT
GTGACCGGCGGCTCTAGAGCCTCTGCTAACCATGTTCATGCCTTCTTCTTTTTCCTACAGCTCCTGGGCA
ACGTGCTGGTTATTGTGCTGTCTCATCATTTTGGCAAAGAATTCGCCGCCACCATGGATAATCTCACAAA
AGTTCGTGAGTATCTCAAGTCCTACTCTCGTCTAGATCAGGCGGTAGGAGAGATAGATGAGATCGAAGCA
CAACGAGCTGAAAAGTCCAATTATGAGTTGTTCCAAGAGGACGGAGTGGAAGAGCATACTAGGCCCTCTT
ATTTTCAGGCAGCAGATGATTCTGACACAGAATCTGAACCAGAAATTGAAGACAATCAAGGCTTGTATGT
ACCAGATCCGGAAGCTGAGCAAGTTGAAGGCTTTATACAGGGGCCTTTAGATGACTATGCAGATGAGGAC
GTGGATGTTGTATTCACTTCGGACTGGAAACAGCCTGAGCTTGAATCCGACGAGCATGGAAAGACCTTAC
GGTTGACATTGCCAGAGGGTTTAAGTGGAGAGCAGAAATCCCAGTGGCTTTTGACGATTAAAGCAGTCGT
TCAAAGTGCCAAACACTGGAATCTGGCAGAGTGCACATTTGAAGCATCGGGAGAAGGGGTCATCATAAAA
AAGCGCCAGATAACTCCGGATGTATATAAGGTCACTCCAGTGATGAACACACATCCGTACCAATCAGAAG
CCGTATCAGATGTTTGGTCTCTCTCAAAGACATCCATGACTTTCCAACCCAAGAAAGCAAGTCTTCAGCC
TCTCACCATATCCTTGGATGAATTGTTCTCATCTAGAGGAGAATTCATCTCTGTCGGAGGTAACGGACGA
ATGTCTCATAAAGAGGCCATCCTGCTCGGTCTGAGGTACAAAAAGTTGTACAATCAGGCGAGAGTCAAAT
ATTCTCTGTAGGCGGCCGCACTCCTCAGGTGCAGGCTGCCTATCAGAAGGTGGTGGCTGGTGTGGCCAAT
GCCCTGGCTCACAAATACCACTGAGATCTTTTTCCCTCTGCCAAAAATTATGGGGACATCATGAAGCCCC
TTGAGCATCTGACTTCTGGCTAATAAAGGAAATTTATTTTCATTGCAATAGTGTGTTGGAATTTTTTGTG
TCTCTCACTCGGAAGGACATATGGGAGGGCAAATCATTTAAAACATCAGAATGAGTATTTGGTTTAGAGT
TTGGCAACATATGCCATATGCTGGCTGCCATGAACAAAGGTGGCTATAAAGAGGTCATCAGTATATGAAA
CAGCCCCCTGCTGTCCATTCCTTATTCCATAGAAAAGCCTTGACTTGAGGTTAGATTTTTTTTATATTTT
GTTTTGTGTTATTTTTTTCTTTAACATCCCTAAAATTTTCCTTACATGTTTTACTAGCCAGATTTTTCCT
CCTCTCCTGACTACTCCCAGTCATAGCTGTCCCTCTTCTCTTATGAAGATCCCTCGACCTGCAGCCCAAG
CTTGGCGTAATCATGGTCATAGCTGTTTCCTGTGTGAAATTGTTATCCGCTCACAATTCCACACAACATA
CGAGCCGGAAGCATAAAGTGTAAAGCCTGGGGTGCCTAATGAGTGAGCTAACTCACATTAATTGCGTTGC
GCTCACTGCCCGCTTTCCAGTCGGGAAACCTGTCGTGCCAGCGGATCCGCATCTCAATTAGTCAGCAACC
ATAGTCCCGCCCCTAACTCCGCCCATCCCGCCCCTAACTCCGCCCAGTTCCGCCCATTCTCCGCCCCATG
GCTGACTAATTTTTTTTATTTATGCAGAGGCCGAGGCCGCCTCGGCCTCTGAGCTATTCCAGAAGTAGTG
AGGAGGCTTTTTTGGAGGCCTAGGCTTTTGCAAAAAGCTAACTTGTTTATTGCAGCTTATAATGGTTACA
AATAAAGCAATAGCATCACAAATTTCACAAATAAAGCATTTTTTTCACTGCATTCTAGTTGTGGTTTGTC
CAAACTCATCAATGTATCTTATCATGTCTGGATCCGCTGCATTAATGAATCGGCCAACGCGCGGGGAGAG
GCGGTTTGCGTATTGGGCGCTCTTCCGCTTCCTCGCTCACTGACTCGCTGCGCTCGGTCGTTCGGCTGCG
GCGAGCGGTATCAGCTCACTCAAAGGCGGTAATACGGTTATCCACAGAATCAGGGGATAACGCAGGAAAG
AACATGTGAGCAAAAGGCCAGCAAAAGGCCAGGAACCGTAAAAAGGCCGCGTTGCTGGCGTTTTTCCATA
GGCTCCGCCCCCCTGACGAGCATCACAAAAATCGACGCTCAAGTCAGAGGTGGCGAAACCCGACAGGACT
ATAAAGATACCAGGCGTTTCCCCCTGGAAGCTCCCTCGTGCGCTCTCCTGTTCCGACCCTGCCGCTTACC
GGATACCTGTCCGCCTTTCTCCCTTCGGGAAGCGTGGCGCTTTCTCAATGCTCACGCTGTAGGTATCTCA
GTTCGGTGTAGGTCGTTCGCTCCAAGCTGGGCTGTGTGCACGAACCCCCCGTTCAGCCCGACCGCTGCGC
CTTATCCGGTAACTATCGTCTTGAGTCCAACCCGGTAAGACACGACTTATCGCCACTGGCAGCAGCCACT
GGTAACAGGATTAGCAGAGCGAGGTATGTAGGCGGTGCTACAGAGTTCTTGAAGTGGTGGCCTAACTACG
GCTACACTAGAAGGACAGTATTTGGTATCTGCGCTCTGCTGAAGCCAGTTACCTTCGGAAAAAGAGTTGG
TAGCTCTTGATCCGGCAAACAAACCACCGCTGGTAGCGGTGGTTTTTTTGTTTGCAAGCAGCAGATTACG
CGCAGAAAAAAAGGATCTCAAGAAGATCCTTTGATCTTTTCTACGGGGTCTGACGCTCAGTGGAACGAAA
ACTCACGTTAAGGGATTTTGGTCATGAGATTATCAAAAAGGATCTTCACCTAGATCCTTTTAAATTAAAA
ATGAAGTTTTAAATCAATCTAAAGTATATATGAGTAAACTTGGTCTGACAGTTACCAATGCTTAATCAGT
GAGGCACCTATCTCAGCGATCTGTCTATTTCGTTCATCCATAGTTGCCTGACTCCCCGTCGTGTAGATAA
CTACGATACGGGAGGGCTTACCATCTGGCCCCAGTGCTGCAATGATACCGCGAGACCCACGCTCACCGGC
TCCAGATTTATCAGCAATAAACCAGCCAGCCGGAAGGGCCGAGCGCAGAAGTGGTCCTGCAACTTTATCC
GCCTCCATCCAGTCTATTAATTGTTGCCGGGAAGCTAGAGTAAGTAGTTCGCCAGTTAATAGTTTGCGCA
ACGTTGTTGCCATTGCTACAGGCATCGTGGTGTCACGCTCGTCGTTTGGTATGGCTTCATTCAGCTCCGG
TTCCCAACGATCAAGGCGAGTTACATGATCCCCCATGTTGTGCAAAAAAGCGGTTAGCTCCTTCGGTCCT
CCGATCGTTGTCAGAAGTAAGTTGGCCGCAGTGTTATCACTCATGGTTATGGCAGCACTGCATAATTCTC
TTACTGTCATGCCATCCGTAAGATGCTTTTCTGTGACTGGTGAGTACTCAACCAAGTCATTCTGAGAATA
GTGTATGCGGCGACCGAGTTGCTCTTGCCCGGCGTCAATACGGGATAATACCGCGCCACATAGCAGAACT
TTAAAAGTGCTCATCATTGGAAAACGTTCTTCGGGGCGAAAACTCTCAAGGATCTTACCGCTGTTGAGAT
CCAGTTCGATGTAACCCACTCGTGCACCCAACTGATCTTCAGCATCTTTTACTTTCACCAGCGTTTCTGG
GTGAGCAAAAACAGGAAGGCAAAATGCCGCAAAAAAGGGAATAAGGGCGACACGGAAATGTTGAATACTC
ATACTCTTCCTTTTTCAATATTATTGAAGCATTTATCAGGGTTATTGTCTCATGAGCGGATACATATTTG
AATGTATTTAGAAAAATAAACAAATAGGGGTTCCGCGCACATTTCCCCGAAAAGTGCCACCTG
