>Addgene plasmid #64088 | pCAG-VSVP | addgene partial sequence | sequence record 109149 | pCAG-F 5'-GCAACGTGCTGGTTATTGTG-3'
GATAATCTCACAAAAGTTCGTGAGTATCTCAAGTCCTACTCTCGTCTAGATCAGGCGGTAGGAGAGATAG
ATGAGATCGAAGCACAACGAGCTGAAAAGTCCAATTATGAGTTGTTCCAAGAGGACGGAGTGGAAGAGCA
TACTAGGCCCTCTTATTTTCAGGCAGCAGATGATTCTGACACAGAATCTGAACCAGAAATTGAAGACAAT
CAAGGCTTGTATGTACCAGATCCGGAAGCTGAGCAAGTTGAAGGCTTTATACAGGGGCCTTTAGATGACT
ATGCAGATGAGGACGTGGATGTTGTATTCACTTCGGACTGGAAACAGCCTGAGCTTGAATCCGACGAGCA
TGGAAAGACCTTACGGTTGACATTGCCAGAGGGTTTAAGTGGAGAGCAGAAATCCCAGTGGCTTTTGACG
ATTAAAGCAGTCGTTCAAAGTGCCAAACACTGGAATCTGGCAGAGTGCACATTTGAAGCATCGGGAGAAG
GGGTCATCATAAAAAAGCGCCAGATAACTCCGGATGTATATAAGGTCACTCCAGTGATGAACACACATCC
GTACCAATCAGAAGCCGTATCAGATGTTTGGTCTCTCTCAAAGACATCCATGACTTTCCAACCCAAGAAA
GCAAGTCTTCAGCCTCTCACCATATCCTTGGATGAATTGTTCTCATCTAGAGGAGAATTCATCTCTGTCG
GAGGTAACGGACGAATGTCTCATAAAGAGGCCATCCTGCTCGGTCTGAGGTACAAAAAGTTGTACAATCA
GGCGAGAGTCAAATATTCTCTGTAGGCGGCCGCACTCCTCAGGTGCAGGCTGCCTATCAGAAGGTGGTGG
CTGGTGTGGCCAATGCC
