>Addgene plasmid #64088 | pCAG-VSVP | addgene partial sequence | sequence record 109492 | Bglob-pA-R 5'-ttttggcagagggaaaaaga-3'
CACCAGCCACCACCTTCTGATAGGCAGCCTGCACCTGAGGAGTGCGGCCGCCTACAGAGAATATTTGACT
CTCGCCTGATTGTACAACTTTTTGTACCTCAGACCGAGCAGGATGGCCTCTTTATGAGACATTCGTCCGT
TACCTCCGACAGAGATGAATTCTCCTCTAGATGAGAACAATTCATCCAAGGATATGGTGAGAGGCTGAAG
ACTTGCTTTCTTGGGTTGGAAAGTCATGGATGTCTTTGAGAGAGACCAAACATCTGATACGGCTTCTGAT
TGGTACGGATGTGTGTTCATCACTGGAGTGACCTTATATACATCCGGAGTTATCTGGCGCTTTTTTATGA
TGACCCCTTCTCCCGATGCTTCAAATGTGCACTCTGCCAGATTCCAGTGTTTGGCACTTTGAACGACTGC
TTTAATCGTCAAAAGCCACTGGGATTTCTGCTCTCCACTTAAACCCTCTGGCAATGTCAACCGTAAGGTC
TTTCCATGCTCGTCGGATTCAAGCTCAGGCTGTTTCCAGTCCGAAGTGAATACAACATCCACGTCCTCAT
CTGCATAGTCATCTAAAGGCCCCTGTATAAAGCCTTCAACTTGCTCAGCTTCCGGATCTGGTACATACAA
GCCTTGATTGTCTTCAATTTCTGGTTCAGATTCTGTGTCAGAATCATCTGCTGCCTGAAAATAAGAGGGC
CTAGTATGCTCTTCCACTCCGTCCTCTTGGAACAACTCATAATTGGACTTTTCAGCTCGTTGTGCTTCGA
TCTCATCTATCTCTCCTACCGCCTGATCTAGACGAGAGTAGGACTTGAGATACTCACGAACTTT
